>Addgene plasmid #183132 | 1056D | depositor full sequence | sequence record 355012 | 1056D sequence 10230 bps
TATCCACAGAATCAGGGGATAACGCAGGAAAGAACATGTGAGCAAAAGGCCAGCAAAAGGCCAGGAACCG
TAAAAAGGCCGCGTTGCTGGCGTTTTTCCATAGGCTCCGCCCCCCTGACGAGCATCACAAAAATCGACGC
TCAAGTCAGAGGTGGCGAAACCCGACAGGACTATAAAGATACCAGGCGTTTCCCCCTGGAAGCTCCCTCG
TGCGCTCTCCTGTTCCGACCCTGCCGCTTACCGGATACCTGTCCGCCTTTCTCCCTTCGGGAAGCGTGGC
GCTTTCTCAATGCTCACGCTGTAGGTATCTCAGTTCGGTGTAGGTCGTTCGCTCCAAGCTGGGCTGTGTG
CACGAACCCCCCGTTCAGCCCGACCGCTGCGCCTTATCCGGTAACTATCGTCTTGAGTCCAACCCGGTAA
GACACGACTTATCGCCACTGGCAGCAGCCACTGGTAACAGGATTAGCAGAGCGAGGTATGTAGGCGGTGC
TACAGAGTTCTTGAAGTGGTGGCCTAACTACGGCTACACTAGAAGGACAGTATTTGGTATCTGCGCTCTG
CTGAAGCCAGTTACCTTCGGAAAAAGAGTTGGTAGCTCTTGATCCGGCAAACAAACCACCGCTGGTAGCG
GTGGTTTTTTTGTTTGCAAGCAGCAGATTACGCGCAGAAAAAAAGGATCTCAAGAAGATCCTTTGATCTT
TTCTACGGGGTCTGACGCTCAGTGGAACGAAAACTCACGTTAAGGGATTTTGGTCATGAGATTATCAAAA
AGGATCTTCACCTAGATCCTTTTAAATTAAAAATGAAGTTTTAAATCAATCTAAAGTATATATGAGTAAA
CTTGGTCTGACAGTTACCAATGCTTAATCAGTGAGGCACCTATCTCAGCGATCTGTCTATTTCGTTCATC
CATAGTTGCCTGACTCCCCGTCGTGTAGATAACTACGATACGGGAGGGCTTACCATCTGGCCCCAGTGCT
GCAATGATACCGCGAGACCCACGCTCACCGGCTCCAGATTTATCAGCAATAAACCAGCCAGCCGGAAGGG
CCGAGCGCAGAAGTGGTCCTGCAACTTTATCCGCCTCCATCCAGTCTATTAATTGTTGCCGGGAAGCTAG
AGTAAGTAGTTCGCCAGTTAATAGTTTGCGCAACGTTGTTGCCATTGCTACAGGCATCGTGGTGTCACGC
TCGTCGTTTGGTATGGCTTCATTCAGCTCCGGTTCCCAACGATCAAGGCGAGTTACATGATCCCCCATGT
TGTGCAAAAAAGCGGTTAGCTCCTTCGGTCCTCCGATCGTTGTCAGAAGTAAGTTGGCCGCAGTGTTATC
ACTCATGGTTATGGCAGCACTGCATAATTCTCTTACTGTCATGCCATCCGTAAGATGCTTTTCTGTGACT
GGTGAGTACTCAACCAAGTCATTCTGAGAATAGTGTATGCGGCGACCGAGTTGCTCTTGCCCGGCGTCAA
TACGGGATAATACCGCGCCACATAGCAGAACTTTAAAAGTGCTCATCATTGGAAAACGTTCTTCGGGGCG
AAAACTCTCAAGGATCTTACCGCTGTTGAGATCCAGTTCGATGTAACCCACTCGTGCACCCAACTGATCT
TCAGCATCTTTTACTTTCACCAGCGTTTCTGGGTGAGCAAAAACAGGAAGGCAAAATGCCGCAAAAAAGG
GAATAAGGGCGACACGGAAATGTTGAATACTCATACTCTTCCTTTTTCAATATTATTGAAGCATTTATCA
GGGTTATTGTCTCATGAGCGGATACATATTTGAATGTATTTAGAAAAATAAACAAATAGGGGTTCCGCGC
ACATTTCCCCGAAAAGTGCCACCTGACGTCTAAGAAACCATTATTATCATGACATTAACCTATAAAAATA
GGCGTATCACGAGGCCCTTTCGTCTCGCGCGTTTCGGTGATGACGGTGAAAACCTCTGACACATGCAGCT
CCCGGAGACGGTCACAGCTTGTCTGTAAGCGGATGCCGGGAGCAGACAAGCCCGTCAGGGCGCGTCAGCG
GGTGTTGGCGGGTGTCGGGGCTGGCTTAACTATGCGGCATCAGAGCAGATTGTACTGAGAGTGCACCATA
TGCGGTGTGAAATACCGCACAGATGCGTAAGGAGAAAATACCGCATCAGGCGCCATTCGCCATTCAGGCT
GCGCAACTGTTGGGAAGGGCGATCGGTGCGGGCCTCTTCGCTATTACGCCAGCTGGCGAAAGGGGGATGT
GCTGCAAGGCGATTAAGTTGGGTAACGCCAGGGTTTTCCCAGTCACGACGTTGTAAAACGACGGCCAGTG
CCAAGCTTTGTTTAAAATATAACAAAATTGTGATCCCACAAAATGAAGTGGGGCAAAATCAAATAATTAA
CTAGTGTCCGTAAACTTGTTGGTCTTCAACTTTTTGAGGAACACGTTGGACGGCAAATCGTGACTATAAC
ACAAGTTGATTTAATAATTTTAGCCAACACGTCGGGCTGCGTGTTTTTTGCGCTCTGTGTACACGTTGAT
TAACTGGTCGATTAAATAATTTAATTTTTGGTTCTTCTTTAAATCTGTGATGAAATTTTTTAAAATAACT
TTAAATTCTTCATTGGTAAAAAATGCCACGTTTTGCAACTTGTGAGGGTCTAATATGAGGTCAAACTCAG
TAGGAGTTTTATCCAAAAAAGAAAACATGATTACGTCTGTACACGAACGCGTATTAACGCAGAGTGCAAA
GTATAAGAGGGTTAAAAAATATATTTTACGCACCATATACGCATCGGGTTGATATCGTTAATATGGATCA
ATTTGAACAGTTGATTAACGTGTCTCTGCTCAAGTCTTTGATCAAAACGCAAATCGACGAAAATGTGTCG
GACAATATCAAGTCGATGAGCGAAAAACTAAAAAGGCTAGAATACGACAATCTCACAGACAGCGTTGAGA
TATACGGTATTCACGACAGCAGGCTGAATAATAAAAAAATTAGAAACTATTATTTAACCCTAGAAAGATA
ATCATATTGTGACGTACGTTAAAGATAATCATGCGTAAAATTGACGCATGTGTTTTATCGGTCTGTATAT
CGAGGTTTATTTATTAATTTGAATAGATATTAAGTTTTATTATATTTACACTTACATACTAATAATAAAT
TCAACAAACAATTTATTTATGTTTATTTATTTATTAAAAAAAAACAAAAACTCAAAATTTCTTCTATAAA
GTAACAAAACTTTTAAACATTCTCTCTTTTACAAAAATAAACTTATTTTGTACTTTAAAAACAGTCATGT
TGTATTATAAAATAAGTAATTAGCTTAACTTATACATAATAGAAACAAATTATACTTATTAGTCAGTCAG
AAACAACTTTGGCACATATCAATATTATGCTCTCGACAAATAACTTTTTTGCATTTTTTGCACGATGCAT
TTGCCTTTCGCCTTATTTTAGAGGGGCAGTAAGTACAGTAAGTACGTTTTTTCATTACTGGCTCTTCAGT
ACTGTCATCTGATGTACCAGGCACTTCATTTGGCAAAATATTAGAGATATTATCGCGCAAATATCTCTTC
AAAGTAGGAGCTTCTAAACGCTTACGCATAAACGATGACGTCAGGCTCATGTAAAGGTTTCTCATAAATT
TTTTGCGACTTTGAACCTTTTCTCCCTTGCTACTGACATTATGGCTGTATATAATAAAAGAATTTATGCA
GGCAATGTTTATCATTCCGTACAATAATGCCATAGGCCACCTATTCGTCTTCCTACTGCAGGTCATCACA
GAACACATTTGGTCTAGCGTGTCCACTCCGCCTTTAGTTTGATTATAATACATAACCATTTGCGGTTTAC
CGGTACTTTCGTTGATAGAAGCATCCTCATCACAAGATGATAATAAGTATACCATCTTAGCTGGCTTCGG
TTTATATGAGACGAGAGTAAGGGGTCCGTCAAAACAAAACATCGATGTTCCCACTGGCCTGGAGCGACTG
TTTTTCAGTACTTCCGGTATCTCGCGTTTGTTTGATCGCACGGTTCCCACAATGGTTAATTCGAGCTCGC
CCGGGGTTTAAACACCCGTACTTTAAGTTATCCTGATTTGGAAAAAAATTTTAACATTTGAAGTTTTTAT
TGTTTAGAAAATTCAATGGAGTCGCCCCACATATGGGACAGGGTTGGCTTTATCTGGTGCCTGTCAGTGT
GTTTAATACTTTTCCATCTATTACTGTCAAGTATAAACTAAAGTTTATATAGACCGTTTTCCCATTTTCA
TAAACAAATTTGGAAGACTGCAAAATCTTATTTTGCTTCTCCAAGTTTGTATGCTCCTTTATTAAGCATT
CCTTTGTTTCCTTTATGAATTTCAACTTTAGAGACCTGCAGAACCTGATAGATTGTGGAAATCAATTGTT
CCATAGTATATTTCCGCTAGAATCAATCATTCGTAAAGGAGTTTCTGCTGTGGCGAATATACTGCCATCG
ACATCACACTTCTGTGGACCTGCAAATCCCTGTTTGTAGTTCGAATGACCTGAGCTTCCATCGTATCCAT
AACTAAGTAGAAGTTCGGCGATTAAAAATGTTGTCCCTTGATCTTTCCTTATTTTCTAAACAACTTTTTT
TTGTAAAGTTAAAATCCGGCCAGCTGTGTGGTTAAGCAAACTTAGCAAAGGCACTTCTGCTTTTGTGTCA
TTCGTTCTTTTTGTTTGCAACTTCGTAGTACGAGGAAAAAGGTTGTTTTTCGTTTGATCTCTAATTGAGA
TATTTTGTTGCTTGGTTAAATTTTGATCTTAAAGAACAGCTAGTGCGTCGTTAAATAGTATTTTCTCCAA
TTTCGCGAGGGGCTGACTTATTAAGGTGTGCATGCTCTTGGCTTTTTCAGGGCAGATAGCAAACAGTTTT
ATAATACATGCCAGATCTGATTTACTGCCCTTACGCGCAGCCGCACTAGCTGAATTTATTAATAATTTAA
TATTTCCAGCCGTGGATTTGATCAAATTTTAAGCTGCTCTTCTCTGAGCCCTTGCTCTCGACAACAAATA
AGGCAATGCGGCCGCTTTTTGCTCACCTGTGATTGCTCCTACTCAAATACAAAAACATCAAATTTTCTGT
CAATAAAGCATATTTATTTATATTTATTTTACAGGAAAGAATTCCTTTTAAAGTGTATTTTAACCTATAA
TGAAAAACGATTAAAAAAAATACATAAAATAATTCGAAAATTTTTGAATAGCCCAGGTTGATAAAAATTC
ATTTCATACGTTTTATAACTTATGCCCCTAAGTATTTTTTGACCATAGTGTTTCAATTCTACATTAATTT
TACAGAGTAGAATGAAACGCCACCTACTCAGCCAAGAGGCGAAAAGGTTAGCTCGCCAAGCAGAGAGGGC
GCCAGTGCTCACTACTTTTTATAATTCTCAACTTCTTTTTCCAGACTCAGTTCGTATATATAGACCTATT
TTCAATTTAACGTCGCTTGAGTGTGCACCAGCTGGGTTTTAGAGCTAGAAATAGCAAGTTAAAATAAGGC
TAGTCCGTTATCAACTTGAAAAAGTGGCACCGAGTCGGTGCTTTTTTGCCTACCTGGAGCCTGAGAGTTG
TTCAATAAAATAAAAATGTTTCGTTTTTTTGCTTTCGCCAGTATTTATTATTTTTCATCAATATGTATTC
AATTTGGTATGTATTTAGTAATTGTAATATATAGACAATGGTTTTCCGTTGACGTACATACATCTGACGT
GTGTTTATTTAGACATAATAGTTATGTTTTCACATCTTTTTAATGTTCGCTTAATGCGTATGCATTAATT
AACATACTCGGTGGCCTCCCCACCACCAACTTTTTTGCACTGCAAAAAAACACGCTTTTGCACGCGGGCC
CATACATAGTACAAACTCTACGTTTCGTAGACTATTTTACATAAATAGTCTACACCGTTGTATACGCTCC
AAATACACTACCACACATTGAACCTTTTTGCAGTGCAAAAAAGTACGTGTCGGCAGTCACGTAGGCCGGC
CTTATCGGGTCGCGTCCTGTCACGTACGAATCACATTATCGGACCGGACGAGTGTTGTCTTATCGTGACA
GGACGCCAGCTTCCTGTGTTGCTAACCGCAGCCGGACGCAACTCCTTATCGGAACAGGACGCGCCTCCAT
ATCAGCCGCGCGTTATCTCATGCGCGTGACCGGACACGAGGCGCCCGTCCCGCTTATCGCGCCTATAAAT
ACAGCCCGCAACGATCTGGTAAACACAGTTGAACAGCATCTGTTACAGCGACACAACATGAGCCGGTCCA
ACAACGCCAACGCGCCCACGCCATCCAACCGCCGCCGCAACCTGTCTCTGGTGGCTAGCATGGTGAGCAA
GGGCGAGGAGCTGTTCACCGGGGTGGTGCCCATCCTGGTCGAGCTGGACGGCGACGTAAACGGCCACAAG
TTCAGCGTGTCCGGCGAGGGCGAGGGCGATGCCACCTACGGCAAGCTGACCCTGAAGCTGATCTGCACCA
CCGGCAAGCTGCCCGTGCCCTGGCCCACCCTCGTGACCACCCTGGGCTACGGCCTGCAGTGCTTCGCCCG
CTACCCCGACCACATGAAGCAGCACGACTTCTTCAAGTCCGCCATGCCCGAAGGCTACGTCCAGGAGCGC
ACCATCTTCTTCAAGGACGACGGCAACTACAAGACCCGCGCCGAGGTGAAGTTCGAGGGCGACACCCTGG
TGAACCGCATCGAGCTGAAGGGCATCGACTTCAAGGAGGACGGCAACATCCTGGGGCACAAGCTGGAGTA
CAACTACAACAGCCACAACGTCTATATCACCGCCGACAAGCAGAAGAACGGCATCAAGGCCAACTTCAAG
ATCCGCCACAACATCGAGGACGGCGGCGTGCAGCTCGCCGACCACTACCAGCAGAACACCCCCATCGGCG
ACGGCCCCGTGCTGCTGCCCGACAACCACTACCTGAGCTACCAGTCCAAGCTGAGCAAAGACCCCAACGA
GAAGCGCGATCACATGGTCCTGCTGGAGTTCGTGACCGCCGCCGGGATCACTCTCGGCATGGACGAGCTG
TACAAGTAAGCGCTGACTCTAGATCATAATCAGCCATACCACATTTGTAGAGGTTTTACTTGCTTTAAAA
AACCTCCCACACCTCCCCCTGAACCTGAAACATAAAATGAATGCAATTGTTGTTGTTAACTTGTTTATTG
CAGCTTATAATGGTTACAAATAAAGCAATAGCATCACAAATTTCACAAATAAAGCATTTTTTTCACTGCA
TTCTAGTTGTGGTTTGTCCAAACTCATCAATGTATCTTAAAGCTTCTTAAGTTTTTGCTCACCTGTGATT
GCTCCTACTCAAATACAAAAACATCAAATTTTCTGTCAATAAAGCATATTTATTTATATTTATTTTACAG
GAAAGAATTCCTTTTAAAGTGTATTTTAACCTATAATGAAAAACGATTAAAAAAAATACATAAAATAATT
CGAAAATTTTTGAATAGCCCAGGTTGATAAAAATTCATTTCATACGTTTTATAACTTATGCCCCTAAGTA
TTTTTTGACCATAGTGTTTCAATTCTACATTAATTTTACAGAGTAGAATGAAACGCCACCTACTCAGCCA
AGAGGCGAAAAGGTTAGCTCGCCAAGCAGAGAGGGCGCCAGTGCTCACTACTTTTTATAATTCTCAACTT
CTTTTTCCAGACTCAGTTCGTATATATAGACCTATTTTCAATTTAACGTCGTGTTCTGGATGTGGTGCGA
AGTTTTAGAGCTAGAAATAGCAAGTTAAAATAAGGCTAGTCCGTTATCAACTTGAAAAAGTGGCACCGAG
TCGGTGCTTTTTTGCCTACCTGGAGCCTGAGAGTTGTTCAATAAAATAAAAATGTTTCGTTTTTTTGCTT
TCGCCAGTATTTATTATTTTTCATCAATATGTATTCAATTTGGTATGTATTTAGTAATTGTAATATATAG
ACAATGGTTTTCCGTTGACGTACATACATCTGACGTGTGTTTATTTAGACATAATAGTTATGTTTTCACA
TCTTTTTAATGTTCGCTTAATGCGTATGCATCTCGAGCCTATCTATGCAAATCTCAGTGTGGGATGTAAG
CCAAGTTGAGTACTTTTTCTTGAAATGATTAAAATTTCTTTTGCAATATGTCTATTTGCGGGACAATCTA
TAACAAAAAGTTTCGCTTTGTTTTTTTAAAACATCCTCATAAGCATCTGAAACAGCTATTGAAGCTCTAA
ATCTGTCAAATATTGCCTGCTGTTTCTCACGCTTTTTCTCTCCAGAACTCCAAGTCTCAAACAATTCTGA
ATTGGCCAACCTGAGGTTGTGACCTAAAAATGTATATTTTAGTGTTAGTTTTTATTGTTAATTTGTACAC
GTAAAGCGGCAATTAAAAGCACTCAACACAAACAAATCCAACTTGTGACGACCACAAACATATAGTACGA
ACCGCTCTCTTTCGATGCCATGACAACTTGTTTGATATAAACTTAGATTGGTGCTTTATTTTTAATAATT
TTAAACGGACTCTTTTTTCCGCAGAGTAGCTTTCGTGCACCCGTGATACCGAACAGCTGTTTTAACAGCC
TATATATTTTAACAGATCGTGACTCAGATAAAATTTCTGTTACGTAACATTGAAGTTTGATTTTAATATT
AACGACTTTCAAAAAATGGATTTTTGCCCACAAAACGTGATCAGCCAGCCTAAAGTGCACTCGCTGCAAA
TAGGACCGCACGCGTAATGTATTTTAGTATTTTCTACGAGTTAAATTAATTTTTGTATTTGACGTTTCGG
GATGTTTTTAAAAAAGGTAGTTGTTGTTGCGGCAGTACCCAGTAGCCTTCCAGCGGCTCGAAACTGAACA
TTTGATCTCATCCTGAAAAGAAATATTGCTATGCTCATTTCTAAGAAAATGACCAACCTCCATCTTGTGT
CCTGCTTGGCAAGACTTTGCACCTGTTGCACCAAAAGTACATTATTTTCACTACGCTTGCTTGAATAGAA
TTCTCATCGGCGCGCCTAGGCCGGCCGATCTCGGATCTGACAATGTTCAGTGCAGAGACTCGGCTACGCC
TCGTGGACTTTGAAGTTGACCAACAATGTTTATTCTTACCTCTAATAGTCCTCTGTGGCAAGGTCAAGAT
TCTGTTAGAAGCCAATGAAGAACCTGGTTGTTCAATAACATTTTGTTCGTCTAATATTTCACTACCGCTT
GACGTTGGCTGCACTTCATGTACCTCATCTATAAACGCTTCTTCTGTATCGCTCTGGACGTCATCTTCAC
TTACGTGATCTGATATTTCACTGTCAGAATCCTCACCAACAAGCTCGTCATCGCTTTGCAGAAGAGCAGA
GAGGATATGCTCATCGTCTAAAGAACTACCCATTTTATTATATATTAGTCACGATATCTATAACAAGAAA
ATATATATATAATAAGTTATCACGTAAGTAGAACATGAAATAACAATATAATTATCGTATGAGTTAAATC
TTAAAAGTCACGTAAAAGATAATCATGCGTCATTTTGACTCACGCGGTCGTTATAGTTCAAAATCAGTGA
CACTTACCGCATTGACAAGCACGCCTCACGGGAGCTCCAAGCGGCGACTGAGATGTCCTAAATGCACAGC
GACGGATTCGCGCTATTTAGAAAGAGAGAGCAATATTTCAAGAATGCATGCGTCAATTTTACGCAGACTA
TCTTTCTAGGGTTAAAAAAGATTTGCGCTTTACTCGACCTAAACTTTAAACACGTCATAGAATCTTCGTT
TGACAAAAACCACATTGTGGCCAAGCTGTGTGACGCGACGCGCGCTAAAGAATGGCAAACCAAGTCGCGC
GAGCGTCGACTCTAGAGGATCCCCGGGTACCGAGCTCGAATTCGTAATCATGGTCATAGCTGTTTCCTGT
GTGAAATTGTTATCCGCTCACAATTCCACACAACATACGAGCCGGAAGCATAAAGTGTAAAGCCTGGGGT
GCCTAATGAGTGAGCTAACTCACATTAATTGCGTTGCGCTCACTGCCCGCTTTCCAGTCGGGAAACCTGT
CGTGCCAGCTGCATTAATGAATCGGCCAACGCGCGGGGAGAGGCGGTTTGCGTATTGGGCGCTCTTCCGC
TTCCTCGCTCACTGACTCGCTGCGCTCGGTCGTTCGGCTGCGGCGAGCGGTATCAGCTCACTCAAAGGCG
GTAATACGGT
Features (pLannotate 1.2.2; 25 found; start..end, strand, type, name):
     95..683     -  rep_origin     ori: high-copy-number ColE1/pMB1/pBR322/pUC origin of replication
    854..1714    -  CDS            AmpR: β-lactamase; bla; confers resistance to ampicillin, carbenicillin, and related antibiotics
   1715..1819    -  promoter       AmpR promoter: bla
   1914..1949    +  CDS            rop (fragment): Rop protein, which maintains plasmids at low copy number; rop
   2051..2150    +  misc_feature   bom (fragment): basis of mobility region from pBR322
   2156..2310    -  CDS            lacZα (fragment): LacZα fragment of β-galactosidase; lacZ fragment
   2314..2766    -  CDS            LEF-9 (fragment): LEF9_NPVAC - Experimental evidence at protein level: Swiss-Prot protein existence level 1. Component of the viral DNA-dependent RNA polymerase which is composed of four equimolar subunits of LEF-4, LEF-8, LEF-9, and p47. Plays an essential role in late and very late gene expression. From Autographa californica nuclear polyhedrosis virus (AcMNPV).
   2793..2996    +  CDS            FP (fragment): FP25_NPVAC - Experimental evidence at protein level: Swiss-Prot protein existence level 1. From Autographa californica nuclear polyhedrosis virus (AcMNPV).
   5056..5475    +  promoter       dU6-3 promoter: RNA polymerase III promoter for Drosophila U6-3 snRNA (Port et al., 2014)
   5496..5571    +  misc_RNA       gRNA scaffold: guide RNA scaffold for the Streptococcus pyogenes CRISPR/Cas9 system
   5814..6274    +  promoter       OpIE-2 promoter (fragment): immediate-early gene 2 from the Orgyia pseudotsugata multicapsid nucleopolyhedrovirus; strong constitutive baculovirus promoter for insect cell expression
   6288..6353    +  CDS            IE2 (fragment): VIE2_NPVOP - Protein inferred from homology: Swiss-Prot protein existence level 3. RING-finger E3 ubiquitin ligase that plays an important regulatory role during the initial stages of infection. Migrates to specific nuclear foci early in infection supposely to prepare the sites for viral replication by targeting and ubiquitinating host proteins. From Orgyia pseudotsugata multicapsid polyhedrosis virus (OpMNPV).
   6360..7079    +  CDS            mVenus: Venus YFP with monomerizing A206K mutation (Nagai et al., 2002; Kremers et al., 2006) mammalian codon-optimized
   7092..7175    +  CDS            large T antigen (fragment): large T antigen from SV40 (simian virus 40)
   7198..7319    +  polyA_signal   SV40 poly(A) signal: SV40 polyadenylation signal
   7332..7751    +  promoter       dU6-3 promoter: RNA polymerase III promoter for Drosophila U6-3 snRNA (Port et al., 2014)
   7772..7847    +  misc_RNA       gRNA scaffold: guide RNA scaffold for the Streptococcus pyogenes CRISPR/Cas9 system
   8525..8541    -  misc_feature   P element 3' end (fragment): P element 3' end
   9742..9882    +  CDS            FP (fragment): FP25_NPVAC - Experimental evidence at protein level: Swiss-Prot protein existence level 1. From Autographa californica nuclear polyhedrosis virus (AcMNPV).
   9875..9913    -  misc_feature   MCS (fragment): pUC18/19 multiple cloning site
   9947..9963    -  protein_bind   lac operator: The lac repressor binds to the lac operator to inhibit transcription in E. coli. This inhibition can be relieved by adding lactose or isopropyl-β-D-thiogalactopyranoside (IPTG). lac repressor encoded by lacI
   9971..10001   -  promoter       lac promoter: promoter for the E. coli lac operon
  10016..10037   -  protein_bind   CAP binding site: CAP binding activates transcription in the presence of cAMP. E. coli catabolite activator protein
  10050..10142   -  CDS            lacI (fragment): lac repressor; lacI; The lac repressor binds to the lac operator to inhibit transcription in E. coli. This inhibition can be relieved by adding lactose or isopropyl-β-D-thiogalactopyranoside (IPTG).
  10144..10230   -  rep_origin     RSF ori (fragment): Plasmids containing the RSF 1030 origin of replication can be propagated in E. coli cells that contain additional plasmids with compatible origins.
