>Addgene plasmid #183132 | 1056D | addgene full sequence | sequence record 358743 | Addgene NGS Result
TATCCACAGAATCAGGGGATAACGCAGGAAAGAACATGTGAGCAAAAGGCCAGCAAAAGGCCAGGAACCG
TAAAAAGGCCGCGTTGCTGGCGTTTTTCCATAGGCTCCGCCCCCCTGACGAGCATCACAAAAATCGACGC
TCAAGTCAGAGGTGGCGAAACCCGACAGGACTATAAAGATACCAGGCGTTTCCCCCTGGAAGCTCCCTCG
TGCGCTCTCCTGTTCCGACCCTGCCGCTTACCGGATACCTGTCCGCCTTTCTCCCTTCGGGAAGCGTGGC
GCTTTCTCATAGCTCACGCTGTAGGTATCTCAGTTCGGTGTAGGTCGTTCGCTCCAAGCTGGGCTGTGTG
CACGAACCCCCCGTTCAGCCCGACCGCTGCGCCTTATCCGGTAACTATCGTCTTGAGTCCAACCCGGTAA
GACACGACTTATCGCCACTGGCAGCAGCCACTGGTAACAGGATTAGCAGAGCGAGGTATGTAGGCGGTGC
TACAGAGTTCTTGAAGTGGTGGCCTAACTACGGCTACACTAGAAGAACAGTATTTGGTATCTGCGCTCTG
CTGAAGCCAGTTACCTTCGGAAAAAGAGTTGGTAGCTCTTGATCCGGCAAACAAACCACCGCTGGTAGCG
GTGGTTTTTTTGTTTGCAAGCAGCAGATTACGCGCAGAAAAAAAGGATCTCAAGAAGATCCTTTGATCTT
TTCTACGGGGTCTGACGCTCAGTGGAACGAAAACTCACGTTAAGGGATTTTGGTCATGAGATTATCAAAA
AGGATCTTCACCTAGATCCTTTTAAATTAAAAATGAAGTTTTAAATCAATCTAAAGTATATATGAGTAAA
CTTGGTCTGACAGTTACCAATGCTTAATCAGTGAGGCACCTATCTCAGCGATCTGTCTATTTCGTTCATC
CATAGTTGCCTGACTCCCCGTCGTGTAGATAACTACGATACGGGAGGGCTTACCATCTGGCCCCAGTGCT
GCAATGATACCGCGAGACCCACGCTCACCGGCTCCAGATTTATCAGCAATAAACCAGCCAGCCGGAAGGG
CCGAGCGCAGAAGTGGTCCTGCAACTTTATCCGCCTCCATCCAGTCTATTAATTGTTGCCGGGAAGCTAG
AGTAAGTAGTTCGCCAGTTAATAGTTTGCGCAACGTTGTTGCCATTGCTACAGGCATCGTGGTGTCACGC
TCGTCGTTTGGTATGGCTTCATTCAGCTCCGGTTCCCAACGATCAAGGCGAGTTACATGATCCCCCATGT
TGTGCAAAAAAGCGGTTAGCTCCTTCGGTCCTCCGATCGTTGTCAGAAGTAAGTTGGCCGCAGTGTTATC
ACTCATGGTTATGGCAGCACTGCATAATTCTCTTACTGTCATGCCATCCGTAAGATGCTTTTCTGTGACT
GGTGAGTACTCAACCAAGTCATTCTGAGAATAGTGTATGCGGCGACCGAGTTGCTCTTGCCCGGCGTCAA
TACGGGATAATACCGCGCCACATAGCAGAACTTTAAAAGTGCTCATCATTGGAAAACGTTCTTCGGGGCG
AAAACTCTCAAGGATCTTACCGCTGTTGAGATCCAGTTCGATGTAACCCACTCGTGCACCCAACTGATCT
TCAGCATCTTTTACTTTCACCAGCGTTTCTGGGTGAGCAAAAACAGGAAGGCAAAATGCCGCAAAAAAGG
GAATAAGGGCGACACGGAAATGTTGAATACTCATACTCTTCCTTTTTCAATATTATTGAAGCATTTATCA
GGGTTATTGTCTCATGAGCGGATACATATTTGAATGTATTTAGAAAAATAAACAAATAGGGGTTCCGCGC
ACATTTCCCCGAAAAGTGCCACCTGACGTCTAAGAAACCATTATTATCATGACATTAACCTATAAAAATA
GGCGTATCACGAGGCCCTTTCGTCTCGCGCGTTTCGGTGATGACGGTGAAAACCTCTGACACATGCAGCT
CCCGGAGACGGTCACAGCTTGTCTGTAAGCGGATGCCGGGAGCAGACAAGCCCGTCAGGGCGCGTCAGCG
GGTGTTGGCGGGTGTCGGGGCTGGCTTAACTATGCGGCATCAGAGCAGATTGTACTGAGAGTGCACCATA
TGCGGTGTGAAATACCGCACAGATGCGTAAGGAGAAAATACCGCATCAGGCGCCATTCGCCATTCAGGCT
GCGCAACTGTTGGGAAGGGCGATCGGTGCGGGCCTCTTCGCTATTACGCCAGCTGGCGAAAGGGGGATGT
GCTGCAAGGCGATTAAGTTGGGTAACGCCAGGGTTTTCCCAGTCACGACGTTGTAAAACGACGGCCAGTG
CCAAGCTTTGTTTAAAAATATAACAAAATTGTGATCCCACAAAATGAAGTGGGGCAAAATCAAATAATTA
ATAGTGTCCGTAAACTTGTTGGTCTTCAACTTTTTGAGGAACACGTTGGACGGCAAATCCGTGACTATAA
CACAAGTTGATTTAATAATTTTAGCCAACACGTCGGGCTGCGTGTTTTTTGCCGACGCGTCTGTGTACAC
GTTGATTAACTGGTCGATTAAACTGTTGAAATAATTTAATTTTTGGTTCTTCTTTAAATCTGTGATGAAA
TTTTTTAAAATAACTTTAAATTCTTCATTGGTAAAAAATGCCACGTTTTGCAACTTGTGAGGGTCTAATA
TGAGGTCAAACTCAGTAGGAGTTTTATCCAAAAAAGAAAACATGATTACGTCTGTACACGAACGCGTATT
AACGCAGAGTGCAAAGTATAAGAGGGTTAAAAAATATATTTTACGCACCATATACGCATCGGGTTGATAT
CGTTAATATGGATCAATTTGAACAGTTGATTAACGTGTCTCTGCTCAAGTCTTTGATCAAAACGCAAATC
GACGAAAATGTGTCGGACAATATCAAGTCGATGAGCGAAAAACTAAAAAGGCTAGAATACGACAATCTCA
CAGACAGCGTTGAGATATACGGTATTCACGACAGCAGGCTGAATAATAAAAAAATTAGAAACTATTATTT
AACCCTAGAAAGATAATCATATTGTGACGTACGTTAAAGATAATCATGCGTAAAATTGACGCATGTGTTT
TATCGGTCTGTATATCGAGGTTTATTTATTAATTTGAATAGATATTAAGTTTTATTATATTTACACTTAC
ATACTAATAATAAATTCAACAAACAATTTATTTATGTTTATTTATTTATTAAAAAAAAACAAAAACTCAA
AATTTCTTCTATAAAGTAACAAAACTTTTAAACATTCTCTCTTTTACAAAAATAAACTTATTTTGTACTT
TAAAAACAGTCATGTTGTATTATAAAATAAGTAATTAGCTTAACTTATACATAATAGAAACAAATTATAC
TTATTAGTCAGTCAGAAACAACTTTGGCACATATCAATATTATGCTCTCGACAAATAACTTTTTTGCATT
TTTTGCACGATGCATTTGCCTTTCGCCTTATTTTAGAGGGGCAGTAAGTACAGTAAGTACGTTTTTTCAT
TACTGGCTCTTCAGTACTGTCATCTGATGTACCAGGCACTTCATTTGGCAAAATATTAGAGATATTATCG
CGCAAATATCTCTTCAAAGTAGGAGCTTCTAAACGCTTACGCATAAACGATGACGTCAGGCTCATGTAAA
GGTTTCTCATAAATTTTTTGCGACTTTGAACCTTTTCTCCCTTGCTACTGACATTATGGCTGTATATAAT
AAAAGAATTTATGCAGGCAATGTTTATCATTCCGTACAATAATGCCATAGGCCACCTATTCGTCTTCCTA
CTGCAGGTCATCACAGAACACATTTGGTCTAGCGTGTCCACTCCGCCTTTAGTTTGATTATAATACATAA
CCATTTGCGGTTTACCGGTACTTTCGTTGATAGAAGCATCCTCATCACAAGATGATAATAAGTATACCAT
CTTAGCTGGCTTCGGTTTATATGAGACGAGAGTAAGGGGTCCGTCAAAACAAAACATCGATGTTCCCACT
GGCCTGGAGCGACTGTTTTTCAGTACTTCCGGTATCTCGCGTTTGTTTGATCGCACGGTTCCCACAATGG
TTAATTCGAGCTCGCCCGGGGTTTAAACACCCGTACTTTAAGTTATCCTGATTTGGAAAAAAATTTTAAC
ATTTGAAGTTTTTATTGTTTAGAAAATTCAATGGAGTCGCCCCACATATGGGACAGGGTTGGCTTTATCT
GGTGCCTGTCAGTGTGTTTAATACTTTTCCATCTATTACTGTCAAGTATAAACTAAAGTTTATATAGACC
GTTTTCCCATTTTCATAAACAAATTTGGAAGACTGCAAAATCTTATTTTGCTTCTCCAAGTTTGTATGCT
CCTTTATTAAGCATTCCTTTGTTTCCTTTATGAATTTCAACTTTAGAGACCTGCAGAACCTGATAGATTG
TGGAAATCAATTGTTCCATAGTATATTTCCGCTAGAATCAATCATTCGTAAAGGAGTTTCTGCTGTGGCG
AATATACTGCCATCGACATCACACTTCTGTGGACCTGCAAATCCCTGTTTGTAGTTCGAATGACCTGAGC
TTCCATCGTATCCATAACTAAGTAGAAGTTCGGCGATTAAAAATGTTGTCCCTTGATCTTTCCTTATTTT
CTAAACAACTTTTTTTTGTAAAGTTAAAATCCGGCCAGCTGTGTGGTTAAGCAAACTTAGCAAAGGCACT
TCTGCTTTTGTGTCATTCGTTCTTTTTGTTTGCAACTTCGTAGTACGAGGAAAAAGGTTGTTTTTCGTTT
GATCTCTAATTGAGATATTTTGTTGCTTGGTTAAATTTTGATCTTAAAGAACAGCTAGTGCGTCGTTAAA
TAGTATTTTCTCCAATTTCGCGAGGGGCTGACTTATTAAGGTGTGCATGCTCTTGGCTTTTTCAGGGCAG
ATAGCAAACAGTTTTATAATACATGCCAGATCTGATTTACTGCCCTTACGCGCAGCCGCACTAGCTGAAT
TTATTAATAATTTAATATTTCCAGCCGTGGATTTGATCAAATTTTAAGCTGCTCTTCTCTGAGCCCTTGC
TCTCGACAACAAATAAGGCAATGCGGCCGCTTTTTGCTCACCTGTGATTGCTCCTACTCAAATACAAAAA
CATCAAATTTTCTGTCAATAAAGCATATTTATTTATATTTATTTTACAGGAAAGAATTCCTTTTAAAGTG
TATTTTAACCTATAATGAAAAACGATTAAAAAAAATACATAAAATAATTCGAAAATTTTTGAATAGCCCA
GGTTGATAAAAATTCATTTCATACGTTTTATAACTTATGCCCCTAAGTATTTTTTGACCATAGTGTTTCA
ATTCTACATTAATTTTACAGAGTAGAATGAAACGCCACCTACTCAGCCAAGAGGCGAAAAGGTTAGCTCG
CCAAGCAGAGAGGGCGCCAGTGCTCACTACTTTTTATAATTCTCAACTTCTTTTTCCAGACTCAGTTCGT
ATATATAGACCTATTTTCAATTTAACGTCGCTTGAGTGTGCACCAGCTGGGTTTTAGAGCTAGAAATAGC
AAGTTAAAATAAGGCTAGTCCGTTATCAACTTGAAAAAGTGGCACCGAGTCGGTGCTTTTTTGCCTACCT
GGAGCCTGAGAGTTGTTCAATAAAATAAAAATGTTTCGTTTTTTTGCTTTCGCCAGTATTTATTATTTTT
CATCAATATGTATTCAATTTGGTATGTATTTAGTAATTGTAATATATAGACAATGGTTTTCCGTTGACGT
ACATACATCTGACGTGTGTTTATTTAGACATAATAGTTATGTTTTCACATCTTTTTAATGTTCGCTTAAT
GCGTATGCATTAATTAACATACTCGGTGGCCTCCCCACCACCAACTTTTTTGCACTGCAAAAAAACACGC
TTTTGCACGCGGGCCCATACATAGTACAAACTCTACGTTTCGTAGACTATTTTACATAAATAGTCTACAC
CGTTGTATACGCTCCAAATACACTACCACACATTGAACCTTTTTGCAGTGCAAAAAAGTACGTGTCGGCA
GTCACGTAGGCCGGCCTTATCGGGTCGCGTCCTGTCACGTACGAATCACATTATCGGACCGGACGAGTGT
TGTCTTATCGTGACAGGACGCCAGCTTCCTGTGTTGCTAACCGCAGCCGGACGCAACTCCTTATCGGAAC
AGGACGCGCCTCCATATCAGCCGCGCGTTATCTCATGCGCGTGACCGGACACGAGGCGCCCGTCCCGCTT
ATCGCGCCTATAAATACAGCCCGCAACGATCTGGTAAACACAGTTGAACAGCATCTGTTACAGCGACACA
ACATGAGCCGGTCCAACAACGCCAACGCGCCCACGCCATCCAACCGCCGCCGCAACCTGTCTCTGGTGGC
TAGCATGGTGAGCAAGGGCGAGGAGCTGTTCACCGGGGTGGTGCCCATCCTGGTCGAGCTGGACGGCGAC
GTAAACGGCCACAAGTTCAGCGTGTCCGGCGAGGGCGAGGGCGATGCCACCTACGGCAAGCTGACCCTGA
AGCTGATCTGCACCACCGGCAAGCTGCCCGTGCCCTGGCCCACCCTCGTGACCACCCTGGGCTACGGCCT
GCAGTGCTTCGCCCGCTACCCCGACCACATGAAGCAGCACGACTTCTTCAAGTCCGCCATGCCCGAAGGC
TACGTCCAGGAGCGCACCATCTTCTTCAAGGACGACGGCAACTACAAGACCCGCGCCGAGGTGAAGTTCG
AGGGCGACACCCTGGTGAACCGCATCGAGCTGAAGGGCATCGACTTCAAGGAGGACGGCAACATCCTGGG
GCACAAGCTGGAGTACAACTACAACAGCCACAACGTCTATATCACCGCCGACAAGCAGAAGAACGGCATC
AAGGCCAACTTCAAGATCCGCCACAACATCGAGGACGGCGGCGTGCAGCTCGCCGACCACTACCAGCAGA
ACACCCCCATCGGCGACGGCCCCGTGCTGCTGCCCGACAACCACTACCTGAGCTACCAGTCCAAGCTGAG
CAAAGACCCCAACGAGAAGCGCGATCACATGGTCCTGCTGGAGTTCGTGACCGCCGCCGGGATCACTCTC
GGCATGGACGAGCTGTACAAGTAAGCGCTGACTCTAGATCATAATCAGCCATACCACATTTGTAGAGGTT
TTACTTGCTTTAAAAAACCTCCCACACCTCCCCCTGAACCTGAAACATAAAATGAATGCAATTGTTGTTG
TTAACTTGTTTATTGCAGCTTATAATGGTTACAAATAAAGCAATAGCATCACAAATTTCACAAATAAAGC
ATTTTTTTCACTGCATTCTAGTTGTGGTTTGTCCAAACTCATCAATGTATCTTAAAGCTTCTTAAGTTTT
TGCTCACCTGTGATTGCTCCTACTCAAATACAAAAACATCAAATTTTCTGTCAATAAAGCATATTTATTT
ATATTTATTTTACAGGAAAGAATTCCTTTTAAAGTGTATTTTAACCTATAATGAAAAACGATTAAAAAAA
ATACATAAAATAATTCGAAAATTTTTGAATAGCCCAGGTTGATAAAAATTCATTTCATACGTTTTATAAC
TTATGCCCCTAAGTATTTTTTGACCATAGTGTTTCAATTCTACATTAATTTTACAGAGTAGAATGAAACG
CCACCTACTCAGCCAAGAGGCGAAAAGGTTAGCTCGCCAAGCAGAGAGGGCGCCAGTGCTCACTACTTTT
TATAATTCTCAACTTCTTTTTCCAGACTCAGTTCGTATATATAGACCTATTTTCAATTTAACGTCGTGTT
CTGGATGTGGTGCGAAGTTTTAGAGCTAGAAATAGCAAGTTAAAATAAGGCTAGTCCGTTATCAACTTGA
AAAAGTGGCACCGAGTCGGTGCTTTTTTGCCTACCTGGAGCCTGAGAGTTGTTCAATAAAATAAAAATGT
TTCGTTTTTTTGCTTTCGCCAGTATTTATTATTTTTCATCAATATGTATTCAATTTGGTATGTATTTAGT
AATTGTAATATATAGACAATGGTTTTCCGTTGACGTACATACATCTGACGTGTGTTTATTTAGACATAAT
AGTTATGTTTTCACATCTTTTTAATGTTCGCTTAATGCGTATGCATCTCGAGCCTATCTATGCAAATCTC
AGTGTGGGATGTAAGCCAAGTTGAGTACTTTTTCTTGAAATGATTAAAATTTCTTTTGCAATATGTCTAT
TTGCGGGACAATCTATAACAAAAAGTTTCGCTTTGTTTTTTTAAAACATCCTCATAAGCATCTGAAACAG
CTATTGAAGCTCTAAATCTGTCAAATATTGCCTGCTGTTTCTCACGCTTTTTCTCTCCAGAACTCCAAGT
CTCAAACAATTCTGAATTGGCCAACCTGAGGTTGTGACCTAAAAATGTATATTTTAGTGTTAGTTTTTAT
TGTTAATTTGTACACGTAAAGCGGCAATTAAAAGCACTCAACACAAACAAATCCAACTTGTGACGACCAC
AAACATATAGTACGAACCGCTCTCTTTCGATGCCATGACAACTTGTTTGATATAAACTTAGATTGGTGCT
TTATTTTTAATAATTTTAAACGGACTCTTTTTTCCGCAGAGTAGCTTTCGTGCACCCGTGATACCGAACA
GCTGTTTTAACAGCCTATATATTTTAACAGATCGTGACTCAGATAAAATTTCTGTTACGTAACATTGAAG
TTTGATTTTAATATTAACGACTTTCAAAAAATGGATTTTTGCCCACAAAACGTGATCAGCCAGCCTAAAG
TGCACTCGCTGCAAATAGGACCGCACGCGTAATGTATTTTAGTATTTTCTACGAGTTAAATTAATTTTTG
TATTTGACGTTTCGGGATGTTTTTAAAAAAGGTAGTTGTTGTTGCGGCAGTACCCAGTAGCCTTCCAGCG
GCTCGAAACTGAACATTTGATCTCATCCTGAAAAGAAATATTGCTATGCTCATTTCTAAGAAAATGACCA
ACCTCCATCTTGTGTCCTGCTTGGCAAGACTTTGCACCTGTTGCACCAAAAGTACATTATTTTCACTACG
CTTGCTTGAATAGAATTCTCATCGGCGCGCCTAGGCCGGCCGATCTCGGATCTGACAATGTTCAGTGCAG
AGACTCGGCTACGCCTCGTGGACTTTGAAGTTGACCAACAATGTTTATTCTTACCTCTAATAGTCCTCTG
TGGCAAGGTCAAGATTCTGTTAGAAGCCAATGAAGAACCTGGTTGTTCAATAACATTTTGTTCGTCTAAT
ATTTCACTACCGCTTGACGTTGGCTGCACTTCATGTACCTCATCTATAAACGCTTCTTCTGTATCGCTCT
GGACGTCATCTTCACTTACGTGATCTGATATTTCACTGTCAGAATCCTCACCAACAAGCTCGTCATCGCT
TTGCAGAAGAGCAGAGAGGATATGCTCATCGTCTAAAGAACTACCCATTTTATTATATATTAGTCACGAT
ATCTATAACAAGAAAATATATATATAATAAGTTATCACGTAAGTAGAACATGAAATAACAATATAATTAT
CGTATGAGTTAAATCTTAAAAGTCACGTAAAAGATAATCATGCGTCATTTTGACTCACGCGGTCGTTATA
GTTCAAAATCAGTGACACTTACCGCATTGACAAGCACGCCTCACGGGAGCTCCAAGCGGCGACTGAGATG
TCCTAAATGCACAGCGACGGATTCGCGCTATTTAGAAAGAGAGAGCAATATTTCAAGAATGCATGCGTCA
ATTTTACGCAGACTATCTTTCTAGGGTTAAAAAAGATTTGCGCTTTACTCGACCTAAACTTTAAACACGT
CATAGAATCTTCGTTTGACAAAAACCACATTGTGGCCAAGCTGTGTGACGCGACGCGCGCTAAAGAATGG
CAAACCAAGTCGCGCGAGCGTCGACTCTAGAGGATCCCCGGGTACCGAGCTCGAATTCGTAATCATGTCA
TAGCTGTTTCCTGTGTGAAATTGTTATCCGCTCACAATTCCACACAACATACGAGCCGGAAGCATAAAGT
GTAAAGCCTGGGGTGCCTAATGAGTGAGCTAACTCACATTAATTGCGTTGCGCTCACTGCCCGCTTTCCA
GTCGGGAAACCTGTCGTGCCAGCTGCATTAATGAATCGGCCAACGCGCGGGGAGAGGCGGTTTGCGTATT
GGGCGCTCTTCCGCTTCCTCGCTCACTGACTCGCTGCGCTCGGTCGTTCGGCTGCGGCGAGCGGTATCAG
CTCACTCAAAGGCGGTAATACGGT
Features (pLannotate 1.2.2; 25 found; start..end, strand, type, name):
     95..683     -  rep_origin     ori: high-copy-number ColE1/pMB1/pBR322/pUC origin of replication
    854..1714    -  CDS            AmpR: β-lactamase; bla; confers resistance to ampicillin, carbenicillin, and related antibiotics
   1715..1819    -  promoter       AmpR promoter: bla
   1914..1949    +  CDS            rop (fragment): Rop protein, which maintains plasmids at low copy number; rop
   2051..2150    +  misc_feature   bom (fragment): basis of mobility region from pBR322
   2156..2310    -  CDS            lacZα (fragment): LacZα fragment of β-galactosidase; lacZ fragment
   2314..2781    -  CDS            LEF-9 (fragment): LEF9_NPVAC - Experimental evidence at protein level: Swiss-Prot protein existence level 1. Component of the viral DNA-dependent RNA polymerase which is composed of four equimolar subunits of LEF-4, LEF-8, LEF-9, and p47. Plays an essential role in late and very late gene expression. From Autographa californica nuclear polyhedrosis virus (AcMNPV).
   2808..3011    +  CDS            FP (fragment): FP25_NPVAC - Experimental evidence at protein level: Swiss-Prot protein existence level 1. From Autographa californica nuclear polyhedrosis virus (AcMNPV).
   5071..5490    +  promoter       dU6-3 promoter: RNA polymerase III promoter for Drosophila U6-3 snRNA (Port et al., 2014)
   5511..5586    +  misc_RNA       gRNA scaffold: guide RNA scaffold for the Streptococcus pyogenes CRISPR/Cas9 system
   5829..6289    +  promoter       OpIE-2 promoter (fragment): immediate-early gene 2 from the Orgyia pseudotsugata multicapsid nucleopolyhedrovirus; strong constitutive baculovirus promoter for insect cell expression
   6303..6368    +  CDS            IE2 (fragment): VIE2_NPVOP - Protein inferred from homology: Swiss-Prot protein existence level 3. RING-finger E3 ubiquitin ligase that plays an important regulatory role during the initial stages of infection. Migrates to specific nuclear foci early in infection supposely to prepare the sites for viral replication by targeting and ubiquitinating host proteins. From Orgyia pseudotsugata multicapsid polyhedrosis virus (OpMNPV).
   6375..7094    +  CDS            mVenus: Venus YFP with monomerizing A206K mutation (Nagai et al., 2002; Kremers et al., 2006) mammalian codon-optimized
   7107..7190    +  CDS            large T antigen (fragment): large T antigen from SV40 (simian virus 40)
   7213..7334    +  polyA_signal   SV40 poly(A) signal: SV40 polyadenylation signal
   7347..7766    +  promoter       dU6-3 promoter: RNA polymerase III promoter for Drosophila U6-3 snRNA (Port et al., 2014)
   7787..7862    +  misc_RNA       gRNA scaffold: guide RNA scaffold for the Streptococcus pyogenes CRISPR/Cas9 system
   8540..8556    -  misc_feature   P element 3' end (fragment): P element 3' end
   9757..9897    +  CDS            FP (fragment): FP25_NPVAC - Experimental evidence at protein level: Swiss-Prot protein existence level 1. From Autographa californica nuclear polyhedrosis virus (AcMNPV).
   9890..9928    -  misc_feature   MCS (fragment): pUC18/19 multiple cloning site
   9961..9977    -  protein_bind   lac operator: The lac repressor binds to the lac operator to inhibit transcription in E. coli. This inhibition can be relieved by adding lactose or isopropyl-β-D-thiogalactopyranoside (IPTG). lac repressor encoded by lacI
   9985..10015   -  promoter       lac promoter: promoter for the E. coli lac operon
  10030..10051   -  protein_bind   CAP binding site: CAP binding activates transcription in the presence of cAMP. E. coli catabolite activator protein
  10064..10156   -  CDS            lacI (fragment): lac repressor; lacI; The lac repressor binds to the lac operator to inhibit transcription in E. coli. This inhibition can be relieved by adding lactose or isopropyl-β-D-thiogalactopyranoside (IPTG).
  10158..10244   -  rep_origin     RSF ori (fragment): Plasmids containing the RSF 1030 origin of replication can be propagated in E. coli cells that contain additional plasmids with compatible origins.
