[The description below was written by a language model from this plasmid's Addgene catalogue record and pLannotate feature annotations shown in this document.]
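Description:
1056D is a piggyBac (pBac) transposon-based insect transgenesis and CRISPR plasmid of about 10.2 kb, built to deliver two guide RNAs against the β-tubulin (bTub) gene of Drosophila suzukii. It is maintained in E. coli through a high-copy ColE1/pUC-type origin and selected with ampicillin via the β-lactamase gene. Remnants of pUC cloning sequence (lacZα, lac promoter/operator and MCS fragments) are also present. The annotation software does not label the piggyBac terminal repeats themselves. It does pick up fragments of the AcMNPV FP25 and LEF-9 genes on either side of the cargo, which may be baculovirus sequence carried over with the piggyBac element, though the record does not say so. Several stretches of the construct are unannotated.

The payload consists of two separate guide cassettes, each with a Drosophila U6-3 RNA polymerase III promoter followed by a short gap for the spacer and the Streptococcus pyogenes Cas9 gRNA scaffold. Between them lies a marker cassette in which the constitutive baculovirus OpIE-2 promoter drives mVenus, a monomeric yellow fluorescent protein, terminated by an SV40 polyadenylation signal, allowing transgenic insects to be identified by fluorescence. No Cas9 gene is annotated, so the nuclease must come from another source, such as a separate Cas9-expressing line. According to the record and its associated publication, the construct is used to generate gRNA-expressing D. suzukii strains for a precision-guided sterile male approach to suppressing this invasive crop pest. The depositor sequence and the repository's sequencing result show the same feature layout and differ by only 14 nt in length.
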