Addgene plasmid #183132: 1056D
Purpose: Plasmid supports expression of 2 gRNAs targeting D.suzukii bTub, Opie-mVenus tagged, and can be integrated with pBac.
Depositing lab: Omar Akbari. Depositing organization: University of California, San Diego (UCSD). Publication: Precision Guided Sterile Males Suppress Populations of an Invasive Crop Pest. Kandul NP, Liu J, Buchman A, Shriner IC, Corder RM, Warsinger-Pepe N, Yang T, Yadav AK, Scott MJ, Marshall JM, Akbari OS. GEN Biotechnology (2022) 1:4, 372-385 10.1089/genbio.2022.0019.
Backbone
  Vector backbone: pBac
  Total vector size (bp): 10230
  Vector type: Insect Expression, CRISPR
Growth in bacteria
  Bacterial resistance: Ampicillin, 100 μg/mL
  Growth temperature: 37°C
  Growth strain: DH5alpha
  Copy number: High Copy
Gene/Insert
  Gene/Insert name: U6.3-gRNAs[bTub]
  gRNA/shRNA sequence: cttgagtgtgcaccagctgg tgttctggatgtggtgcgaa
  Species: D. melanogaster (fly); D.suzukii
Terms and licenses: Academic/Nonprofit Terms; Industry Terms: Not Available to Industry
How to cite: 1056D was a gift from Omar Akbari (Addgene plasmid # 183132 ; http://n2t.net/addgene:183132 ; RRID:Addgene_183132)
